Addgene plasmid #144558: TFORF3082
Purpose: Lentiviral vector for overexpressing transcription factor ORFs with unique 24-bp barcodes. Barcodes facilitate identification of transcription factors in pooled screens.
Depositing lab: Feng Zhang. Depositing organization: Broad Institute. Publication: A transcription factor atlas of directed differentiation. Joung J, Ma S, Tay T, Geiger-Schuller KR, Kirchgatterer PC, Verdine VK, Guo B, Arias-Garcia MA, Allen WE, Singh A, Kuksenko O, Abudayyeh OO, Gootenberg JS, Fu Z, Macrae RK, Buenrostro JD, Regev A, Zhang F. Cell. 2023 Jan 5;186(1):209-229.e26. doi: 10.1016/j.cell.2022.11.026. PubMed 36608654.
Backbone
  Vector backbone: pLX_TRC317
  Backbone manufacturer: Broad Institute Genetic Perturbation Platform
  Backbone size w/o insert (bp): 8264
  Vector type: Mammalian Expression, Lentiviral
  Selectable markers: Puromycin
Growth in bacteria
  Bacterial resistance: Ampicillin, 100 μg/mL
  Growth temperature: 37°C
  Growth strain: NEB Stable
  Copy number: High Copy
Gene/Insert
  Gene/Insert name: GBX2
  Species: H. sapiens (human)
  Insert size (bp): 1253
  Entrez Gene: GBX2
  Promoter: EF1a
  Tag / fusion protein: V5 (C terminal on insert)
  Cloning method: Gateway Cloning
  Sequencing primers: 5′ GGGTGGAGACTGAAGTTAGGCCAG; 3′ CACATAGCGTAAAAGGAGCAACATAG
Resource information
  A portion of this plasmid was derived from a plasmid made by: Broad Institute Genetic Perturbation Platform
Terms and licenses: Academic/Nonprofit Terms; Industry Terms: Not Available to Industry
Depositor comments: NM_001485.3 Please test multiple small colonies in case of plasmid recombination. To make this collection available in a timely manner, a portion of this collection was not fully sequenced by Addgene. If an Addgene verified full plasmid sequence is not available, please contact us prior to placing an order to request the full sequence.
How to cite: TFORF3082 was a gift from Feng Zhang (Addgene plasmid # 144558 ; http://n2t.net/addgene:144558 ; RRID:Addgene_144558)
