[The description below was written by a language model from this plasmid's Addgene catalogue record and pLannotate feature annotations shown in this document.]
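Description:
TFORF3082 is a third-generation-style, self-inactivating lentiviral expression plasmid built on the pLX_TRC317 backbone and carrying the human transcription factor GBX2 as its open reading frame. It belongs to a barcoded transcription factor ORF collection in which each construct carries a unique 24-bp barcode, so that the factor delivered to a cell can be identified in pooled overexpression screens such as directed-differentiation screens. The barcode itself is not annotated in the feature table. In bacteria the plasmid replicates from a high-copy ColE1/pUC-type origin and is selected with ampicillin through the bla gene. An f1 origin and remnants of a lacZα/lac promoter cloning region flanked by T7 and T3 promoters are also present. The depositor notes that the plasmid can recombine, which is typical of LTR-containing vectors.

The viral genome is transcribed from an RSV promoter fused to a truncated HIV-1 5' LTR, followed by the Ψ packaging signal with a partial gag sequence and the RRE for Rev-dependent nuclear export. It ends in a ΔU3 3' LTR that inactivates LTR promoter activity after integration, with an SV40 polyadenylation signal downstream. Within this unit, an SV40 early promoter drives puromycin N-acetyltransferase for selection of transduced mammalian cells, and a cPPT/CTS element aids nuclear import of the viral genome. The EF-1α promoter then drives GBX2, which was inserted by Gateway recombination and is therefore flanked by attB1 and attB2 remnants. The reading frame continues through attB2 into a C-terminal V5 epitope tag for detection. A WPRE after the cassette enhances transcript stability and expression. Short annotated fragments, such as a U6 promoter piece and a small t antigen piece, appear to be residual backbone sequence rather than functional parts.
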