Features (pLannotate 1.2.2; 34 found; start..end, strand, type, name):
      5..231     +  promoter       RSV promoter: Rous sarcoma virus enhancer/promoter
    232..412     +  LTR            5' LTR (truncated): truncated 5' long terminal repeat (LTR) from HIV-1
    459..584     +  misc_feature   HIV-1 Ψ: packaging signal of human immunodeficiency virus type 1
    568..931     +  CDS            HIV-1 gag (fragment): gag protein from human immunodeficiency virus 1; gag
   1077..1310    +  misc_feature   RRE: The Rev response element (RRE) of HIV-1 allows for Rev-dependent mRNA export from the nucleus to the cytoplasm.
   1687..1713    +  CDS            Rev (fragment): human immunodeficiency virus 1 (HIV-1) Rev protein; rev; enhances nuclear export of unspliced and incompletely spliced viral mRNAs
   1720..1743    +  promoter       SV40 promoter (fragment): SV40 early promoter
   1744..1815    +  promoter       SV40 promoter (fragment): SV40 enhancer and early promoter
   1839..1974    +  rep_origin     SV40 ori: SV40 origin of replication
   2020..2616    +  CDS            PuroR (fragment): puromycin N-acetyltransferase; pac from Streptomyces; confers resistance to puromycin
   2665..2782    +  misc_feature   cPPT/CTS: central polypurine tract and central termination sequence of HIV-1
   2847..2913    +  CDS            small t antigen (fragment): SV40 (simian virus 40) small t antigen
   2920..4098    +  promoter       EF-1α promoter: strong constitutive promoter for human elongation factor EF-1α
   4119..4136    +  protein_bind   attB1 (fragment): mutant version of attB; core recombination site for the Gateway® BP reaction BP Clonase™
   4145..5188    +  CDS            GBX2: GBX2_HUMAN - Experimental evidence at transcript level: Swiss-Prot protein existence level 2. May act as a transcription factor for cell pluripotency and differentiation in the embryo. From Homo sapiens (Human).
   5196..5213    -  protein_bind   attB2 (fragment): mutant version of attB; core recombination site for the Gateway® BP reaction BP Clonase™
   5222..5263    +  CDS            V5 tag: epitope tag from simian virus 5
   5279..5332    +  promoter       U6 promoter (fragment): RNA polymerase III promoter for human U6 snRNA
   5374..5962    +  misc_feature   WPRE: woodchuck hepatitis virus posttranscriptional regulatory element
   6013..6032    +  misc_feature   cPPT/CTS (fragment): central polypurine tract and central termination sequence of HIV-1
   6034..6267    +  LTR            3' LTR (ΔU3): self-inactivating 3' long terminal repeat (LTR) from HIV-1
   6345..6466    +  polyA_signal   SV40 poly(A) signal: SV40 polyadenylation signal
   6506..6641    +  rep_origin     SV40 ori: SV40 origin of replication
   6662..6680    -  promoter       T7 promoter: promoter for bacteriophage T7 RNA polymerase
   6688..6843    +  CDS            lacZα (fragment): LacZα fragment of β-galactosidase; lacZ fragment
   6848..7276    +  rep_origin     f1 ori (sequence partly withheld): f1 bacteriophage origin of replication; arrow indicates direction of (+) strand synthesis
   7329..7433    +  promoter       AmpR promoter: bla
   7434..8294    +  CDS            AmpR: β-lactamase; bla; confers resistance to ampicillin, carbenicillin, and related antibiotics
   8465..9053    +  rep_origin     ori: high-copy-number ColE1/pMB1/pBR322/pUC origin of replication
   9236..9328    +  CDS            lacI (fragment): lac repressor; lacI; The lac repressor binds to the lac operator to inhibit transcription in E. coli. This inhibition can be relieved by adding lactose or isopropyl-β-D-thiogalactopyranoside (IPTG).
   9341..9362    +  protein_bind   CAP binding site: CAP binding activates transcription in the presence of cAMP. E. coli catabolite activator protein
   9377..9407    +  promoter       lac promoter: promoter for the E. coli lac operon
   9415..9431    +  protein_bind   lac operator: The lac repressor binds to the lac operator to inhibit transcription in E. coli. This inhibition can be relieved by adding lactose or isopropyl-β-D-thiogalactopyranoside (IPTG). lac repressor encoded by lacI
   9476..9494    +  promoter       T3 promoter: promoter for bacteriophage T3 RNA polymerase
>Addgene plasmid #144558 | TFORF3082 | addgene full sequence | sequence record 392725 | Addgene NGS Result
TTAATGTAGTCTTATGCAATACTCTTGTAGTCTTGCAACATGGTAACGATGAGTTAGCAACATGCCTTAC
AAGGAGAGAAAAAGCACCGTGCATGCCGATTGGTGGAAGTAAGGTGGTACGATCGTGCCTTATTAGGAAG
GCAACAGACGGGTCTGACATGGATTGGACGAACCACTGAATTGCCGCATTGCAGAGATATTGTATTTAAG
TGCCTAGCTCGATACATAAACGGGTCTCTCTGGTTAGACCAGATCTGAGCCTGGGAGCTCTCTGGCTAAC
TAGGGAACCCACTGCTTAAGCCTCAATAAAGCTTGCCTTGAGTGCTTCAAGTAGTGTGTGCCCGTCTGTT
GTGTGACTCTGGTAACTAGAGATCCCTCAGACCCTTTTAGTCAGTGTGGAAAATCTCTAGCAGTGGCGCC
CGAACAGGGACTTGAAAGCGAAAGGGAAACCAGAGGAGCTCTCTCGACGCAGGACTCGGCTTGCTGAAGC
GCGCACGGCAAGAGGCGAGGGGCGGCGACTGGTGAGTACGCCAAAAATTTTGACTAGCGGAGGCTAGAAG
GAGAGAGATGGGTGCGAGAGCGTCAGTATTAAGCGGGGGAGAATTAGATCGCGATGGGAAAAAATTCGGT
TAAGGCCAGGGGGAAAGAAAAAATATAAATTAAAACATATAGTATGGGCAAGCAGGGAGCTAGAACGATT
CGCAGTTAATCCTGGCCTGTTAGAAACATCAGAAGGCTGTAGACAAATACTGGGACAGCTACAACCATCC
CTTCAGACAGGATCAGAAGAACTTAGATCATTATATAATACAGTAGCAACCCTCTATTGTGTGCATCAAA
GGATAGAGATAAAAGACACCAAGGAAGCTTTAGACAAGATAGAGGAAGAGCAAAACAAAAGTAAGACCAC
CGCACAGCAAGCGGCCGCTGATCTTCAGACCTGGAGGAGGAGATATGAGGGACAATTGGAGAAGTGAATT
ATATAAATATAAAGTAGTAAAAATTGAACCATTAGGAGTAGCACCCACCAAGGCAAAGAGAAGAGTGGTG
CAGAGAGAAAAAAGAGCAGTGGGAATAGGAGCTTTGTTCCTTGGGTTCTTGGGAGCAGCAGGAAGCACTA
TGGGCGCAGCGTCAATGACGCTGACGGTACAGGCCAGACAATTATTGTCTGGTATAGTGCAGCAGCAGAA
CAATTTGCTGAGGGCTATTGAGGCGCAACAGCATCTGTTGCAACTCACAGTCTGGGGCATCAAGCAGCTC
CAGGCAAGAATCCTGGCTGTGGAAAGATACCTAAAGGATCAACAGCTCCTGGGGATTTGGGGTTGCTCTG
GAAAACTCATTTGCACCACTGCTGTGCCTTGGAATGCTAGTTGGAGTAATAAATCTCTGGAACAGATTTG
GAATCACACGACCTGGATGGAGTGGGACAGAGAAATTAACAATTACACAAGCTTAATACACTCCTTAATT
GAAGAATCGCAAAACCAGCAAGAAAAGAATGAACAAGAATTATTGGAATTAGATAAATGGGCAAGTTTGT
GGAATTGGTTTAACATAACAAATTGGCTGTGGTATATAAAATTATTCATAATGATAGTAGGAGGCTTGGT
AGGTTTAAGAATAGTTTTTGCTGTACTTTCTATAGTGAATAGAGTTAGGCAGGGATATTCACCATTATCG
TTTCAGACCCACCTCCCAACCCCGAGGGGACCCATGCATTGCATCTCAATTAGTCAGCAACCAGGTGTGG
AAAGTCCCCAGGCTCCCCAGCAGGCAGAAGTATGCAAAGCATGCGTCTCAATTAGTCAGCAACCATAGTC
CCGCCCCTAACTCCGCCCATCCCGCCCCTAACTCCGCCCAGTTCCGCCCATTCTCCGCCCCATGGCTGAC
TAATTTTTTTTATTTATGCAGAGGCCGAGGCCGCCTCGGCCTCTGAGCTATTCCAGAAGTAGTGAGGAGG
CTTTTTTGGAGGCCTAGGCTTTTGCAAAAAGCTTTCTAGAGGTACCACCGGAGCTTACCATGACCGAGTA
CAAGCCCACGGTGCGCCTCGCCACCCGCGACGACGTCCCCAGGGCCGTACGCACCCTCGCCGCCGCGTTC
GCCGACTACCCCGCCACGCGCCACACCGTCGATCCGGACCGCCACATCGAGCGGGTCACCGAGCTGCAAG
AACTCTTCCTCACGCGCGTCGGGCTCGACATCGGCAAGGTGTGGGTCGCGGACGACGGCGCCGCCGTGGC
GGTCTGGACCACGCCGGAGAGCGTCGAAGCGGGGGCGGTGTTCGCCGAGATCGGCCCGCGCATGGCCGAG
TTGAGCGGTTCCCGGCTGGCCGCGCAGCAACAGATGGAAGGCCTCCTGGCGCCGCACCGGCCCAAGGAGC
CCGCGTGGTTCCTGGCCACCGTCGGCGTCTCGCCCGACCACCAGGGCAAGGGTCTGGGCAGCGCCGTCGT
GCTCCCCGGAGTGGAGGCGGCCGAGCGCGCCGGGGTGCCCGCCTTCCTGGAGACCTCCGCGCCCCGCAAC
CTCCCCTTCTACGAGCGGCTCGGCTTCACCGTCACCGCCGACGTCGAGGTGCCCGAAGGACCGCGCACCT
GGTGCATGACCCGCAAGCCCGGTGCCAGTTAACGAATTCTAGATCTTGAGACAAATGGCAGTATTCATCC
ACAATTTTAAAAGAAAAGGGGGGATTGGGGGGTACAGTGCAGGGGAAAGAATAGTAGACATAATAGCAAC
AGACATACAAACTAAAGAATTACAAAAACAAATTACAAAAATTCAAAATTTTCGGGTTTATTACAGGGAC
AGCAGAGATCCACTTTGGCGCCGGCTCGAGGCCTGCAGGTGCAAAGATGGATAAAGTTTTAAACAGAGAG
GAATCTTTGCAGCTAATGGACCTTCTAGGTCTTGAAAGGAGTGGGAATTGGCTCCGGTGCCCGTCAGTGG
GCAGAGCGCACATCGCCCACAGTCCCCGAGAAGTTGGGGGGAGGGGTCGGCAATTGAACCGGTGCCTAGA
GAAGGTGGCGCGGGGTAAACTGGGAAAGTGATGTCGTGTACTGGCTCCGCCTTTTTCCCGAGGGTGGGGG
AGAACCGTATATAAGTGCAGTAGTCGCCGTGAACGTTCTTTTTCGCAACGGGTTTGCCGCCAGAACACAG
GTAAGTGCCGTGTGTGGTTCCCGCGGGCCTGGCCTCTTTACGGGTTATGGCCCTTGCGTGCCTTGAATTA
CTTCCACCTGGCTGCAGTACGTGATTCTTGATCCCGAGCTTCGGGTTGGAAGTGGGTGGGAGAGTTCGAG
GCCTTGCGCTTAAGGAGCCCCTTCGCCTCGTGCTTGAGTTGAGGCCTGGCCTGGGCGCTGGGGCCGCCGC
GTGCGAATCTGGTGGCACCTTCGCGCCTGTCTCGCTGCTTTCGATAAGTCTCTAGCCATTTAAAATTTTT
GATGACCTGCTGCGACGCTTTTTTTCTGGCAAGATAGTCTTGTAAATGCGGGCCAAGATCTGCACACTGG
TATTTCGGTTTTTGGGGCCGCGGGCGGCGACGGGGCCCGTGCGTCCCAGCGCACATGTTCGGCGAGGCGG
GGCCTGCGAGCGCGGCCACCGAGAATCGGACGGGGGTAGTCTCAAGCTGGCCGGCCTGCTCTGGTGCCTG
GCCTCGCGCCGCCGTGTATCGCCCCGCCCTGGGCGGCAAGGCTGGCCCGGTCGGCACCAGTTGCGTGAGC
GGAAAGATGGCCGCTTCCCGGCCCTGCTGCAGGGAGCTCAAAATGGAGGACGCGGCGCTCGGGAGAGCGG
GCGGGTGAGTCACCCACACAAAGGAAAAGGGCCTTTCCGTCCTCAGCCGTCGCTTCATGTGACTCCACGG
AGTACCGGGCGCCGTCCAGGCACCTCGATTAGTTCTCGAGCTTTTGGAGTACGTCGTCTTTAGGTTGGGG
GGAGGGGTTTTATGCGATGGAGTTTCCCCACACTGAGTGGGTGGAGACTGAAGTTAGGCCAGCTTGGCAC
TTGATGTAATTCTCCTTGGAATTTGCCCTTTTTGAGTTTGGATCTTGGTTCATTCTCAAGCCTCAGACAG
TGGTTCAAAGTTTTTTTCTTCCATTTCAGGTGTCGTGAGGCTAGCATCGATTGATCAACAAGTTTGTACA
AAAAAGTTGGCACCATGAGCGCAGCGTTCCCGCCGTCGCTGATGATGATGCAGCGCCCGCTGGGGAGTAG
CACCGCCTTCAGCATAGACTCGCTGATCGGCAGCCCGCCGCAGCCCAGCCCCGGCCATTTCGTCTACACC
GGCTACCCCATGTTCATGCCCTACCGGCCGGTAGTGCTGCCGCCGCCGCCGCCGCCGCCGCCCGCGCTGC
CCCAGGCCGCGCTGCAGCCAGCGCTGCCGCCCGCACACCCTCACCACCAGATCCCCAGCCTGCCCACAGG
CTTCTGCTCCAGCCTGGCGCAGGGCATGGCGCTCACCTCTACGCTCATGGCCACGCTCCCCGGCGGCTTC
TCCGCGTCGCCCCAGCACCAGGAGGCGGCAGCGGCCCGCAAGTTCGCGCCGCAGCCGCTGCCCGGCGGCG
GTAACTTCGACAAGGCGGAGGCGCTGCAGGCTGACGCGGAGGACGGCAAAGGCTTCCTGGCCAAAGAGGG
CTCGCTGCTCGCCTTCTCCGCGGCCGAGACGGTGCAGGCTTCGCTCGTCGGGGCTGTCCGAGGGCAAGGG
AAAGACGAGTCAAAGGTGGAAGACGACCCGAAGGGCAAGGAGGAGAGCTTCTCGCTGGAGAGCGATGTGG
ACTACAGCTCGGATGACAATCTGACTGGCCAGGCAGCTCACAAGGAGGAAGACCCGGGCCACGCGCTGGA
GGAGACCCCGCCGAGCAGCGGCGCCGCGGGCAGCACCACGTCTACGGGCAAGAACCGGCGGCGGCGGACT
GCCTTCACCAGCGAGCAGCTGCTGGAGCTAGAGAAGGAGTTCCACTGCAAAAAGTACCTCTCCTTGACCG
AGCGCTCGCAGATCGCCCACGCCCTCAAACTCAGCGAGGTGCAGGTGAAAATCTGGTTCCAGAACCGACG
GGCCAAGTGGAAACGGGTGAAGGCAGGCAATGCCAATTCCAAGACAGGGGAGCCCTCCCGGAACCCTAAG
ATCGTCGTCCCCATCCCTGTCCACGTCAGCAGGTTCGCTATCAGAAGTCAGCATCAGCAGCTAGAACAGG
CCCGGCCCTTGCCAACTTTCTTGTACAAAGTGGTTGATATCGGTAAGCCTATCCCTAACCCTCTCCTCGG
TCTCGATTCTACGTAGTAATGAACTAGTCCGTAACTTGAAAGTATTTCGATTTCTTGGCTTTATATATCT
TGTGGAAAGGACGACCAGTAATGAATTTCAATAAAATCACGCGTTAAGTCGACAATCAACCTCTGGATTA
CAAAATTTGTGAAAGATTGACTGGTATTCTTAACTATGTTGCTCCTTTTACGCTATGTGGATACGCTGCT
TTAATGCCTTTGTATCATGCTATTGCTTCCCGTATGGCTTTCATTTTCTCCTCCTTGTATAAATCCTGGT
TGCTGTCTCTTTATGAGGAGTTGTGGCCCGTTGTCAGGCAACGTGGCGTGGTGTGCACTGTGTTTGCTGA
CGCAACCCCCACTGGTTGGGGCATTGCCACCACCTGTCAGCTCCTTTCCGGGACTTTCGCTTTCCCCCTC
CCTATTGCCACGGCGGAACTCATCGCCGCCTGCCTTGCCCGCTGCTGGACAGGGGCTCGGCTGTTGGGCA
CTGACAATTCCGTGGTGTTGTCGGGGAAATCATCGTCCTTTCCTTGGCTGCTCGCCTGTGTTGCCACCTG
GATTCTGCGCGGGACGTCCTTCTGCTACGTCCCTTCGGCCCTCAATCCAGCGGACCTTCCTTCCCGCGGC
CTGCTGCCGGCTCTGCGGCCTCTTCCGCGTCTTCGCCTTCGCCCTCAGACGAGTCGGATCTCCCTTTGGG
CCGCCTCCCCGCGTCGACTTTAAGACCAATGACTTACAAGGCAGCTGTAGATCTTAGCCACTTTTTAAAA
GAAAAGGGGGGACTGGAAGGGCTAATTCACTCCCAACGAAGACAAGATCTGCTTTTTGCTTGTACTGGGT
CTCTCTGGTTAGACCAGATCTGAGCCTGGGAGCTCTCTGGCTAACTAGGGAACCCACTGCTTAAGCCTCA
ATAAAGCTTGCCTTGAGTGCTTCAAGTAGTGTGTGCCCGTCTGTTGTGTGACTCTGGTAACTAGAGATCC
CTCAGACCCTTTTAGTCAGTGTGGAAAATCTCTAGCAGTACGTATAGTAGTTCATGTCATCTTATTATTC
AGTATTTATAACTTGCAAAGAAATGAATATCAGAGAGTGAGAGGAACTTGTTTATTGCAGCTTATAATGG
TTACAAATAAAGCAATAGCATCACAAATTTCACAAATAAAGCATTTTTTTCACTGCATTCTAGTTGTGGT
TTGTCCAAACTCATCAATGTATCTTATCATGTCTGGCTCTAGCTATCCCGCCCCTAACTCCGCCCATCCC
GCCCCTAACTCCGCCCAGTTCCGCCCATTCTCCGCCCCATGGCTGACTAATTTTTTTTATTTATGCAGAG
GCCGAGGCCGCCTCGGCCTCTGAGCTATTCCAGAAGTAGTGAGGAGGCTTTTTTGGAGGCCTAGGGACGT
ACCCAATTCGCCCTATAGTGAGTCGTATTACGCGCGCTCACTGGCCGTCGTTTTACAACGTCGTGACTGG
GAAAACCCTGGCGTTACCCAACTTAATCGCCTTGCAGCACATCCCCCTTTCGCCAGCTGGCGTAATAGCG
AAGAGGCCCGCACCGATCGCCCTTCCCAACAGTTGCGCAGCCTGAATGGCGAATGGG
[124 nt withheld, positions 6848-6971]
C
[91 nt withheld, positions 6973-7063]
A
[49 nt withheld, positions 7065-7113]
CCTTTGACGTTGGAGTCCACGTTCTTT
[37 nt withheld, positions 7141-7177]
ACCCTATCTCGGTCTATTCTTTTGATTTATAAGGGATTTTGCCGATTTCGGCCTATTGGTTAAAAAATGA
GCTGATTTAACAAAAATTTAACGCGAATTTTAACAAAATATTAACGCTTACAATTTAGGTGGCACTTTTC
GGGGAAATGTGCGCGGAACCCCTATTTGTTTATTTTTCTAAATACATTCAAATATGTATCCGCTCATGAG
ACAATAACCCTGATAAATGCTTCAATAATATTGAAAAAGGAAGAGTATGAGTATTCAACATTTCCGTGTC
GCCCTTATTCCCTTTTTTGCGGCATTTTGCCTTCCTGTTTTTGCTCACCCAGAAACGCTGGTGAAAGTAA
AAGATGCTGAAGATCAGTTGGGTGCACGAGTGGGTTACATCGAACTGGATCTCAACAGCGGTAAGATCCT
TGAGAGTTTTCGCCCCGAAGAACGTTTTCCAATGATGAGCACTTTTAAAGTTCTGCTATGTGGCGCGGTA
TTATCCCGTATTGACGCCGGGCAAGAGCAACTCGGTCGCCGCATACACTATTCTCAGAATGACTTGGTTG
AGTACTCACCAGTCACAGAAAAGCATCTTACGGATGGCATGACAGTAAGAGAATTATGCAGTGCTGCCAT
AACCATGAGTGATAACACTGCGGCCAACTTACTTCTGACAACGATCGGAGGACCGAAGGAGCTAACCGCT
TTTTTGCACAACATGGGGGATCATGTAACTCGCCTTGATCGTTGGGAACCGGAGCTGAATGAAGCCATAC
CAAACGACGAGCGTGACACCACGATGCCTGTAGCAATGGCAACAACGTTGCGCAAACTATTAACTGGCGA
ACTACTTACTCTAGCTTCCCGGCAACAATTAATAGACTGGATGGAGGCGGATAAAGTTGCAGGACCACTT
CTGCGCTCGGCCCTTCCGGCTGGCTGGTTTATTGCTGATAAATCTGGAGCCGGTGAGCGTGGGTCTCGCG
GTATCATTGCAGCACTGGGGCCAGATGGTAAGCCCTCCCGTATCGTAGTTATCTACACGACGGGGAGTCA
GGCAACTATGGATGAACGAAATAGACAGATCGCTGAGATAGGTGCCTCACTGATTAAGCATTGGTAACTG
TCAGACCAAGTTTACTCATATATACTTTAGATTGATTTAAAACTTCATTTTTAATTTAAAAGGATCTAGG
TGAAGATCCTTTTTGATAATCTCATGACCAAAATCCCTTAACGTGAGTTTTCGTTCCACTGAGCGTCAGA
CCCCGTAGAAAAGATCAAAGGATCTTCTTGAGATCCTTTTTTTCTGCGCGTAATCTGCTGCTTGCAAACA
AAAAAACCACCGCTACCAGCGGTGGTTTGTTTGCCGGATCAAGAGCTACCAACTCTTTTTCCGAAGGTAA
CTGGCTTCAGCAGAGCGCAGATACCAAATACTGTTCTTCTAGTGTAGCCGTAGTTAGGCCACCACTTCAA
GAACTCTGTAGCACCGCCTACATACCTCGCTCTGCTAATCCTGTTACCAGTGGCTGCTGCCAGTGGCGAT
AAGTCGTGTCTTACCGGGTTGGACTCAAGACGATAGTTACCGGATAAGGCGCAGCGGTCGGGCTGAACGG
GGGGTTCGTGCACACAGCCCAGCTTGGAGCGAACGACCTACACCGAACTGAGATACCTACAGCGTGAGCT
ATGAGAAAGCGCCACGCTTCCCGAAGGGAGAAAGGCGGACAGGTATCCGGTAAGCGGCAGGGTCGGAACA
GGAGAGCGCACGAGGGAGCTTCCAGGGGGAAACGCCTGGTATCTTTATAGTCCTGTCGGGTTTCGCCACC
TCTGACTTGAGCGTCGATTTTTGTGATGCTCGTCAGGGGGGCGGAGCCTATGGAAAAACGCCAGCAACGC
GGCCTTTTTACGGTTCCTGGCCTTTTGCTGGCCTTTTGCTCACATGTTCTTTCCTGCGTTATCCCCTGAT
TCTGTGGATAACCGTATTACCGCCTTTGAGTGAGCTGATACCGCTCGCCGCAGCCGAACGACCGAGCGCA
GCGAGTCAGTGAGCGAGGAAGCGGAAGAGCGCCCAATACGCAAACCGCCTCTCCCCGCGCGTTGGCCGAT
TCATTAATGCAGCTGGCACGACAGGTTTCCCGACTGGAAAGCGGGCAGTGAGCGCAACGCAATTAATGTG
AGTTAGCTCACTCATTAGGCACCCCAGGCTTTACACTTTATGCTTCCGGCTCGTATGTTGTGTGGAATTG
TGAGCGGATAACAATTTCACACAGGAAACAGCTATGACCATGATTACGCCAAGCGCGCAATTAACCCTCA
CTAAAGGGAACAAAAGCTGGAGCTGCAAGC
