>Addgene plasmid #144558 | TFORF3082 | depositor partial sequence | sequence record 285789 | Insert
ATCGATTGATCAACAAGTTTGTACAAAAAAGTTGGCACCATGAGCGCAGCGTTCCCGCCGTCGCTGATGA
TGATGCAGCGCCCGCTGGGGAGTAGCACCGCCTTCAGCATAGACTCGCTGATCGGCAGCCCGCCGCAGCC
CAGCCCCGGCCATTTCGTCTACACCGGCTACCCCATGTTCATGCCCTACCGGCCGGTAGTGCTGCCGCCG
CCGCCGCCGCCGCCGCCCGCGCTGCCCCAGGCCGCGCTGCAGCCAGCGCTGCCGCCCGCACACCCTCACC
ACCAGATCCCCAGCCTGCCCACAGGCTTCTGCTCCAGCCTGGCGCAGGGCATGGCGCTCACCTCTACGCT
CATGGCCACGCTCCCCGGCGGCTTCTCCGCGTCGCCCCAGCACCAGGAGGCGGCAGCGGCCCGCAAGTTC
GCGCCGCAGCCGCTGCCCGGCGGCGGTAACTTCGACAAGGCGGAGGCGCTGCAGGCTGACGCGGAGGACG
GCAAAGGCTTCCTGGCCAAAGAGGGCTCGCTGCTCGCCTTCTCCGCGGCCGAGACGGTGCAGGCTTCGCT
CGTCGGGGCTGTCCGAGGGCAAGGGAAAGACGAGTCAAAGGTGGAAGACGACCCGAAGGGCAAGGAGGAG
AGCTTCTCGCTGGAGAGCGATGTGGACTACAGCTCGGATGACAATCTGACTGGCCAGGCAGCTCACAAGG
AGGAAGACCCGGGCCACGCGCTGGAGGAGACCCCGCCGAGCAGCGGCGCCGCGGGCAGCACCACGTCTAC
GGGCAAGAACCGGCGGCGGCGGACTGCCTTCACCAGCGAGCAGCTGCTGGAGCTAGAGAAGGAGTTCCAC
TGCAAAAAGTACCTCTCCTTGACCGAGCGCTCGCAGATCGCCCACGCCCTCAAACTCAGCGAGGTGCAGG
TGAAAATCTGGTTCCAGAACCGACGGGCCAAGTGGAAACGGGTGAAGGCAGGCAATGCCAATTCCAAGAC
AGGGGAGCCCTCCCGGAACCCTAAGATCGTCGTCCCCATCCCTGTCCACGTCAGCAGGTTCGCTATCAGA
AGTCAGCATCAGCAGCTAGAACAGGCCCGGCCCTTGCCAACTTTCTTGTACAAAGTGGTTGATATCGGTA
AGCCTATCCCTAACCCTCTCCTCGGTCTCGATTCTACGTAGTAATGAACTAGTCCGTAACTTGAAAGTAT
TTCGATTTCTTGGCTTTATATATCTTGTGGAAAGGACGACCAGTAATGAATTTCAATAAAATC
