>Addgene plasmid #144558 | TFORF3082 | depositor partial sequence | sequence record 285790 | Barcode
CCAGTAATGAATTTCAATAAAATC
